Addgene plasmid #148190: pnEA-NvM-DmThor-del76-84_Z
Purpose: Bacterial Expression of DmThor-del76-84
Depositing lab: Elisa Izaurralde. Depositing organization: Max Planck Institute for Developmental Biology. Publication: 4E-BPs require non-canonical 4E-binding motifs and a lateral surface of eIF4E to repress translation. Igreja C, Peter D, Weiler C, Izaurralde E. Nat Commun. 2014 Sep 2;5:4790. doi: 10.1038/ncomms5790. PubMed 25179781.
Backbone
  Vector backbone: Unknown
  Vector type: Bacterial Expression
Growth in bacteria
  Bacterial resistance: Ampicillin, 100 μg/mL
  Growth temperature: 37°C
  Growth strain: DH5alpha
  Copy number: Low Copy
Gene/Insert
  Gene/Insert name: DmThor-del76-84
  Species: D. melanogaster (fly)
  Mutation: one silent mutation compared to the sequence given by NCBI:NM_057947.4
  Entrez Gene: Thor (a.k.a. Dmel_CG8846, 153432_at, 43-BP, 4E-BP, 4E-BP1, 4EBP, 4e-BP, 4e-bp, 4eBP, 4ebp, BcDNA.HL08053, BcDNA:HL08053, CG8846, CT8705, Dm 4E-BP, Dmel\CG8846, Phas1, Thor/EIF4EBP, anon-WO0172774.158, d4E-BP, d4E-BP1, d4EBP, d4e-bp, d4eBP, dthor, eIF4E-BP, l(2)06270, l(2)k07736, l(2)k13517, pp20, thor)
  Cloning method: Unknown
Terms and licenses: Academic/Nonprofit Terms; Industry Terms: Not Available to Industry
Depositor comments: Plasmids from this collection were made available to the research community and donated after the lab closed. Please note that the sequence provided by the depositing laboratory may be theoretical/predicted or based on Sanger sequencing results. There may be discrepancies between sequencing results obtained by Addgene and the depositor sequence. If an Addgene verified sequence is not available, please contact before placing your order to request that our lab fully sequence the plasmid.
How to cite: pnEA-NvM-DmThor-del76-84_Z was a gift from Elisa Izaurralde (Addgene plasmid # 148190 ; http://n2t.net/addgene:148190 ; RRID:Addgene_148190)
