[The description below was written by a language model from this plasmid's Addgene catalogue record and pLannotate feature annotations shown in this document.]
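Description:
pnEA-NvM-DmThor-del76-84_Z is a 7,149 nt bacterial expression plasmid for producing a deletion variant of the Drosophila melanogaster translational repressor Thor (4E-BP) in E. coli. The catalogue lists the backbone as unknown, but the feature table shows a pBR322/pET-like architecture. It has a ColE1/pMB1-family origin together with the bom mobility region and the rop gene, which keeps copy number low, in line with the recorded "low copy" status. Selection is by ampicillin through the bla gene under its own promoter. Several tetracycline-resistance fragments and the tet promoter are scattered around the expression cassette. They are remnants of the parental vector, interrupted by the inserted elements, and not a functional marker.

Expression is driven by a T7 promoter followed by a lac operator and the phage T7 gene 10 ribosome binding site, with a T7 terminator downstream. A plasmid-borne lacI gene supplies the repressor, so transcription needs a host that provides T7 RNA polymerase and is induced with IPTG. The open reading frame begins with maltose binding protein lacking its signal sequence, so it stays in the cytosol and serves as an N-terminal solubility and affinity tag. The Thor coding sequence follows; by its name it lacks residues 76–84, and the record notes one silent change relative to the reference transcript. The short gap between MBP and Thor is unannotated, so any linker or protease site there is not stated. A small fragment matching a T7 gene 10B-derived solubility tag sits just before the terminator and may simply be vector sequence. The associated publication concerns non-canonical eIF4E-binding motifs in 4E-BPs, which suggests the recombinant protein was made for studies of eIF4E interaction.
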