Features (pLannotate 1.2.2; 20 found; start..end, strand, type, name):
    104..208     +  promoter       AmpR promoter: bla
    209..1069    +  CDS            AmpR: β-lactamase; bla; confers resistance to ampicillin, carbenicillin, and related antibiotics
   1240..1828    +  rep_origin     ori: high-copy-number ColE1/pMB1/pBR322/pUC origin of replication
   2014..2156    -  misc_feature   bom: basis of mobility region from pBR322
   2258..2449    -  CDS            rop: Rop protein, which maintains plasmids at low copy number; rop
   2466..2846    +  CDS            YPB1_ECOLX: Protein predicted: Swiss-Prot protein existence level 4. From Escherichia coli.
   3088..3712    -  CDS            TcR (fragment): tetracycline efflux protein; tet; confers resistance to tetracycline
   3727..3748    -  protein_bind   CAP binding site: CAP binding activates transcription in the presence of cAMP. E. coli catabolite activator protein
   3761..4843    -  CDS            lacI: lac repressor; lacI; The lac repressor binds to the lac operator to inhibit transcription in E. coli. This inhibition can be relieved by adding lactose or isopropyl-β-D-thiogalactopyranoside (IPTG).
   4844..4921    -  promoter       lacI promoter: lacI
   4929..5208    -  CDS            TcR (fragment): tetracycline efflux protein; tet; confers resistance to tetracycline
   5230..5248    +  promoter       T7 promoter: promoter for bacteriophage T7 RNA polymerase
   5249..5273    +  protein_bind   lac operator: The lac repressor binds to the lac operator to inhibit transcription in E. coli. This inhibition can be relieved by adding lactose or isopropyl-β-D-thiogalactopyranoside (IPTG). lac repressor encoded by lacI
   5288..5310    +  RBS            RBS: efficient ribosome binding site from bacteriophage T7 gene 10 (Olins and Rangwala, 1989)
   5321..6417    +  CDS            MBP (fragment): maltose binding protein from E. coli; malE (mutated); This version of the gene does not encode a signal sequence, so MBP will remain in the cytosol.
   6466..6789    +  CDS            Thor (fragment): 4EBP_DROME - Experimental evidence at protein level: Swiss-Prot protein existence level 1. Repressor of translation initiation that regulates eIF4E1 activity by preventing its assembly into the eIF4F complex (PubMed:11389445, PubMed:19804760, PubMed:25702871). Hypophosphorylated form competes with eIF4G1 and strongly binds to eIF4E1, leading to repress translation (PubMed:25702871). In contrast, hyperphosphorylated form dissociates from eIF4E1, allowing interaction between eIF4G1 and eIF4E1, leading to initiation of translation (PubMed:25702871). Acts as a regulator of various biological proce
   6833..6882    +  CDS            SET1 (fragment): solubility-enhancement tag derived from T7 phage gene 10B
   6890..6937    +  terminator     T7 terminator: transcription terminator for bacteriophage T7 RNA polymerase
   6960..7064    -  CDS            TcR (fragment): tetracycline efflux protein; tet; confers resistance to tetracycline
   7112..7140    -  promoter       tet promoter: E. coli promoter for tetracycline efflux protein gene
>Addgene plasmid #148190 | pnEA-NvM-DmThor-del76-84_Z | depositor full sequence | sequence record 290638 | Full Sequence
TTCTTGAAGACGAAAGGGCCTCGTGATACGCCTATTTTTATAGGTTAATGTCATGATAATAATGGTTTCT
TAGACGTCAGGTGGCACTTTTCGGGGAAATGTGCGCGGAACCCCTATTTGTTTATTTTTCTAAATACATT
CAAATATGTATCCGCTCATGAGACAATAACCCTGATAAATGCTTCAATAATATTGAAAAAGGAAGAGTAT
GAGTATTCAACATTTCCGTGTCGCCCTTATTCCCTTTTTTGCGGCATTTTGCCTTCCTGTTTTTGCTCAC
CCAGAAACGCTGGTGAAAGTAAAAGATGCTGAAGATCAGTTGGGTGCACGAGTGGGTTACATCGAACTGG
ATCTCAACAGCGGTAAGATCCTTGAGAGTTTTCGCCCCGAAGAACGTTTTCCAATGATGAGCACTTTTAA
AGTTCTGCTATGTGGCGCGGTATTATCCCGTGTTGACGCCGGGCAAGAGCAACTCGGTCGCCGCATACAC
TATTCTCAGAATGACTTGGTTGAGTACTCACCAGTCACAGAAAAGCATCTTACGGATGGCATGACAGTAA
GAGAATTATGCAGTGCTGCCATAACCATGAGTGATAACACTGCGGCCAACTTACTTCTGACAACGATCGG
AGGACCGAAGGAGCTAACCGCTTTTTTGCACAACATGGGGGATCATGTAACTCGCCTTGATCGTTGGGAA
CCGGAGCTGAATGAAGCCATACCAAACGACGAGCGTGACACCACGATGCCTGCAGCAATGGCAACAACGT
TGCGCAAACTATTAACTGGCGAACTACTTACTCTAGCTTCCCGGCAACAATTAATAGACTGGATGGAGGC
GGATAAAGTTGCAGGACCACTTCTGCGCTCGGCCCTTCCGGCTGGCTGGTTTATTGCTGATAAATCTGGA
GCCGGTGAGCGTGGGTCTCGCGGTATCATTGCAGCACTGGGGCCAGATGGTAAGCCCTCCCGTATCGTAG
TTATCTACACGACGGGGAGTCAGGCAACTATGGATGAACGAAATAGACAGATCGCTGAGATAGGTGCCTC
ACTGATTAAGCATTGGTAACTGTCAGACCAAGTTTACTCATATATACTTTAGATTGATTTAAAACTTCAT
TTTTAATTTAAAAGGATCTAGGTGAAGATCCTTTTTGATAATCTCATGACCAAAATCCCTTAACGTGAGT
TTTCGTTCCACTGAGCGTCAGACCCCGTAGAAAAGATCAAAGGATCTTCTTGAGATCCTTTTTTTCTGCG
CGTAATCTGCTGCTTGCAAACAAAAAAACCACCGCTACCAGCGGTGGTTTGTTTGCCGGATCAAGAGCTA
CCAACTCTTTTTCCGAAGGTAACTGGCTTCAGCAGAGCGCAGATACCAAATACTGTCCTTCTAGTGTAGC
CGTAGTTAGGCCACCACTTCAAGAACTCTGTAGCACCGCCTACATACCTCGCTCTGCTAATCCTGTTACC
AGTGGCTGCTGCCAGTGGCGATAAGTCGTGTCTTACCGGGTTGGACTCAAGACGATAGTTACCGGATAAG
GCGCAGCGGTCGGGCTGAACGGGGGGTTCGTGCACACAGCCCAGCTTGGAGCGAACGACCTACACCGAAC
TGAGATACCTACAGCGTGAGCTATGAGAAAGCGCCACGCTTCCCGAAGGGAGAAAGGCGGACAGGTATCC
GGTAAGCGGCAGGGTCGGAACAGGAGAGCGCACGAGGGAGCTTCCAGGGGGAAACGCCTGGTATCTTTAT
AGTCCTGTCGGGTTTCGCCACCTCTGACTTGAGCGTCGATTTTTGTGATGCTCGTCAGGGGGGCGGAGCC
TATGGAAAAACGCCAGCAACGCGGCCTTTTTACGGTTCCTGGCCTTTTGCTGGCCTTTTGCTCACATGTT
CTTTCCTGCGTTATCCCCTGATTCTGTGGATAACCGTATTACCGCCTTTGAGTGAGCTGATACCGCTCGC
CGCAGCCGAACGACCGAGCGCAGCGAGTCAGTGAGCGAGGAAGCGGAAGAGCGCCTGATGCGGTATTTTC
TCCTTACGCATCTGTGCGGTATTTCACACCGCATATATGGTGCACTCTCAGTACAATCTGCTCTGATGCC
GCATAGTTAAGCCAGTATACACTCCGCTATCGCTACGTGACTGGGTCATGGCTGCGCCCCGACACCCGCC
AACACCCGCTGACGCGCCCTGACGGGCTTGTCTGCTCCCGGCATCCGCTTACAGACAAGCTGTGACCGTC
TCCGGGAGCTGCATGTGTCAGAGGTTTTCACCGTCATCACCGAAACGCGCGAGGCAGCTGCGGTAAAGCT
CATCAGCGTGGTCGTGAAGCGATTCACAGATGTCTGCCTGTTCATCCGCGTCCAGCTCGTTGAGTTTCTC
CAGAAGCGTTAATGTCTGGCTTCTGATAAAGCGGGCCATGTTAAGGGCGGTTTTTTCCTGTTTGGTCACT
GATGCCTCCGTGTAAGGGGGATTTCTGTTCATGGGGGTAATGATACCGATGAAACGAGAGAGGATGCTCA
CGATACGGGTTACTGATGATGAACATGCCCGGTTACTGGAACGTTGTGAGGGTAAACAACTGGCGGTATG
GATGCGGCGGGACCAGAGAAAAATCACTCAGGGTCAATGCCAGCGCTTCGTTAATACAGATGTAGGTGTT
CCACAGGGTAGCCAGCAGCATCCTGCGATGCAGATCCGGAACATAATGGTGCAGGGCGCTGACTTCCGCG
TTTCCAGACTTTACGAAACACGGAAACCGAAGACCATTCATGTTGTTGCTCAGGTCGCAGACGTTTTGCA
GCAGCAGTCGCTTCACGTTCGCTCGCGTATCGGTGATTCATTCTGCTAACCAGTAAGGCAACCCCGCCAG
CCTAGCCGGGTCCTCAACGACAGGAGCACGATCATGCGCACCCGTGGCCAGGACCCAACGCTGCCCGAGA
TGCGCCGCGTGCGGCTGCTGGAGATGGCGGACGCGATGGATATGTTCTGCCAAGGGTTGGTTTGCGCATT
CACAGTTCTCCGCAAGAATTGATTGGCTCCAATTCTTGGAGTGGTGAATCCGTTAGCGAGGTGCCGCCGG
CTTCCATTCAGGTCGAGGTGGCCCGGCTCCATGCACCGCGACGCAACGCGGGGAGGCAGACAAGGTATAG
GGCGGCGCCTACAATCCATGCCAACCCGTTCCATGTGCTCGCCGAGGCGGCATAAATCGCCGTGACGATC
AGCGGTCCAGTGATCGAAGTTAGGCTGGTAAGAGCCGCGAGCGATCCTTGAAGCTGTCCCTGATGGTCGT
CATCTACCTGCCTGGACAGCATGGCCTGCAACGCGGGCATCCCGATGCCGCCGGAAGCGAGAAGAATCAT
AATGGGGAAGGCCATCCAGCCTCGCGTCGCGAACGCCAGCAAGACGTAGCCCAGCGCGTCGGCCGCCATG
CCGGCGATAATGGCCTGCTTCTCGCCGAAACGTTTGGTGGCGGGACCAGTGACGAAGGCTTGAGCGAGGG
CGTGCAAGATTCCGAATACCGCAAGCGACAGGCCGATCATCGTCGCGCTCCAGCGAAAGCGGTCCTCGCC
GAAAATGACCCAGAGCGCTGCCGGCACCTGTCCTACGAGTTGCATGATAAAGAAGACAGTCATAAGTGCG
GCGACGATAGTCATGCCCCGCGCCCACCGGAAGGAGCTGACTGGGTTGAAGGCTCTCAAGGGCATCGGTC
GAGATCCCGGTGCCTAATGAGTGAGCTAACTTACATTAATTGCGTTGCGCTCACTGCCCGCTTTCCAGTC
GGGAAACCTGTCGTGCCAGCTGCATTAATGAATCGGCCAACGCGCGGGGAGAGGCGGTTTGCGTATTGGG
CGCCAGGGTGGTTTTTCTTTTCACCAGTGAGACGGGCAACAGCTGATTGCCCTTCACCGCCTGGCCCTGA
GAGAGTTGCAGCAAGCGGTCCACGCTGGTTTGCCCCAGCAGGCGAAAATCCTGTTTGATGGTGGTTAACG
GCGGGATATAACATGAGCTGTCTTCGGTATCGTCGTATCCCACTACCGAGATATCCGCACCAACGCGCAG
CCCGGACTCGGTAATGGCGCGCATTGCGCCCAGCGCCATCTGATCGTTGGCAACCAGCATCGCAGTGGGA
ACGATGCCCTCATTCAGCATTTGCATGGTTTGTTGAAAACCGGACATGGCACTCCAGTCGCCTTCCCGTT
CCGCTATCGGCTGAATTTGATTGCGAGTGAGATATTTATGCCAGCCAGCCAGACGCAGACGCGCCGAGAC
AGAACTTAATGGGCCCGCTAACAGCGCGATTTGCTGGTGACCCAATGCGACCAGATGCTCCACGCCCAGT
CGCGTACCGTCTTCATGGGAGAAAATAATACTGTTGATGGGTGTCTGGTCAGAGACATCAAGAAATAACG
CCGGAACATTAGTGCAGGCAGCTTCCACAGCAATGGCATCCTGGTCATCCAGCGGATAGTTAATGATCAG
CCCACTGACGCGTTGCGCGAGAAGATTGTGCACCGCCGCTTTACAGGCTTCGACGCCGCTTCGTTCTACC
ATCGACACCACCACGCTGGCACCCAGTTGATCGGCGCGAGATTTAATCGCCGCGACAATTTGCGACGGCG
CGTGCAGGGCCAGACTGGAGGTGGCAACGCCAATCAGCAACGACTGTTTGCCCGCCAGTTGTTGTGCCAC
GCGGTTGGGAATGTAATTCAGCTCCGCCATCGCCGCTTCCACTTTTTCCCGCGTTTTCGCAGAAACGTGG
CTGGCCTGGTTCACCACGCGGGAAACGGTCTGATAAGAGACACCGGCATACTCTGCGACATCGTATAACG
TTACTGGTTTCACATTCACCACCCTGAATTGACTCTCTTCCGGGCGCTATCATGCCATACCGCGAAAGGT
TTTGCGCCATTCGATGGTGTCCGGGATCTCGACGCTCTCCCTTATGCGACTCCTGCATTAGGAAGCAGCC
CAGTAGTAGGTTGAGGCCGTTGAGCACCGCCGCCGCAAGGAATGGTGCATGCAAGGAGATGGCGCCCAAC
AGTCCCCCGGCCACGGGGCCTGCCACCATACCCACGCCGAAACAAGCGCTCATGAGCCCGAAGTGGCGAG
CCCGATCTTCCCCATCGGTGATGTCGGCGATATAGGCGCCAGCAACCGCACCTGTGGCGCCGGTGATGCC
GGCCACGATGCGTCCGGCGTAGAGGATCGAGATCTCGATCCCGCGAAATTAATACGACTCACTATAGGGG
AATTGTGAGCGGATAACAATTCCCCACTAGTAATAATTTTGTTTAACTTTAAGAAGGAGATATACCATGG
AAACTGAAGAAGGTAAACTGGTAATCTGGATTAACGGCGATAAAGGCTATAACGGTCTCGCTGAAGTCGG
TAAGAAATTCGAGAAAGATACCGGAATTAAAGTCACCGTTGAGCATCCGGATAAACTGGAAGAGAAATTC
CCACAGGTTGCGGCAACTGGCGATGGCCCTGACATTATCTTCTGGGCACACGACCGCTTTGGTGGCTACG
CTCAATCTGGCCTGTTGGCTGAAATCACCCCGGACAAAGCGTTCCAGGACAAGCTGTATCCGTTTACCTG
GGATGCCGTACGTTACAACGGCAAGCTGATTGCTTACCCGATCGCTGTTGAAGCGTTATCGCTGATTTAT
AACAAAGACCTGCTGCCGAACCCGCCAAAAACCTGGGAAGAGATCCCGGCGCTGGATAAAGAACTGAAAG
CGAAAGGTAAGAGCGCCCTGATGTTCAACCTGCAAGAACCGTACTTCACCTGGCCGCTGATTGCTGCTGA
CGGGGGTTATGCGTTCAAGTATGAAAACGGCAAGTACGACATTAAAGACGTGGGCGTGGATAACGCTGGC
GCGAAAGCGGGTCTGACCTTCCTGGTTGACCTGATTAAAAACAAACACATGAATGCAGACACCGATTACT
CCATCGCAGAAGCTGCCTTTAATAAAGGCGAAACAGCGATGACCATCAACGGCCCGTGGGCATGGTCCAA
CATCGACACCAGCAAAGTGAATTATGGTGTAACGGTACTGCCGACCTTCAAGGGTCAACCATCCAAACCG
TTCGTTGGCGTGCTGAGCGCAGGTATTAACGCCGCCAGTCCGAACAAAGAGCTGGCAAAAGAGTTCCTCG
AAAACTATCTGCTGACTGATGAAGGTCTGGAAGCGGTTAATAAAGACAAACCGCTGGGTGCCGTAGCGCT
GAAGTCTTACGAGGAAGAGTTGGCGAAAGATCCACGTATTGCCGCCACGATGGAAAACGCCCAGAAAGGT
GAAATCATGCCGAACATCCCGCAGATGTCCGCTTTCTGGTATGCCGTGCGTACTGCGGTGATCAACGCCG
CCAGCGGTCGTCAGACTGTCGATGAAGCCCTTAAAGACGCGCAGACTGGTACCGGCAGCGGCGAAAACCT
TTACTTCCAGGGCCATATGCTCGAGATGTCCGCTTCACCCACCGCCCGTCAAGCCATCACCCAGGCCCTG
CCCATGATCACCAGGAAGGTTGTCATCTCGGATCCGATCCAGATGCCCGAGGTGTACTCCTCGACGCCCG
GCGGAACCCTCTACTCCACCACTCCTGGAGGCACCAAACTTATCTACGAGCGGGCTTTCATGAAGAATCT
CCGTGGCTCCCCATTGAGCCAAACTCCGCCGTCCAACGTGCGTACTCCCTTCCGCAAGTGCGTGCCCGTC
CCCACGGAACTGATCAAGCAGACCAAGTCGCTGAAGATCGAGGACCAGGAACAGTTCCAACTGGATCTGC
AATTGGGATCCTAATAGTCTAGAGCTAGCCCTAGGAGATCCGGCTGCTAACAAAGCCCGAAAGGAAGCTG
AGTTGGCTGCTGCCACCGCTGAGCAATAACTAGCATAACCCCTTGGGGCCTCTAAACGGGTCTTGAGGGG
TTTTTTGCTGAAAGGAGGAACTATATCCGGATATCCCGCAAGAGGCCCGGCAGTACCGGCATAACCAAGC
CTATGCCTACAGCATCCAGGGTGACGGTGCCGAGGATGACGATGAGCGCATTGTTAGATTTCATACACGG
TGCCTGACTGCGTTAGCAATTTAACTGTGATAAACTACCGCATTAAAGCTTATCGATGATAAGCTGTCAA
ACATGAGAA
